Addgene plasmid #143353: TFORF2206
Purpose: Lentiviral vector for overexpressing transcription factor ORFs with unique 24-bp barcodes. Barcodes facilitate identification of transcription factors in pooled screens.
Depositing lab: Feng Zhang. Depositing organization: Broad Institute. Publication: A transcription factor atlas of directed differentiation. Joung J, Ma S, Tay T, Geiger-Schuller KR, Kirchgatterer PC, Verdine VK, Guo B, Arias-Garcia MA, Allen WE, Singh A, Kuksenko O, Abudayyeh OO, Gootenberg JS, Fu Z, Macrae RK, Buenrostro JD, Regev A, Zhang F. Cell. 2023 Jan 5;186(1):209-229.e26. doi: 10.1016/j.cell.2022.11.026. PubMed 36608654.
Backbone
  Vector backbone: pLX_TRC317
  Backbone manufacturer: Broad Institute Genetic Perturbation Platform
  Backbone size w/o insert (bp): 8264
  Vector type: Mammalian Expression, Lentiviral
  Selectable markers: Puromycin
Growth in bacteria
  Bacterial resistance: Ampicillin, 100 μg/mL
  Growth temperature: 37°C
  Growth strain: NEB Stable
  Copy number: High Copy
Gene/Insert
  Gene/Insert name: POU2F3
  Species: H. sapiens (human)
  Insert size (bp): 1412
  Entrez Gene: POU2F3 (a.k.a. Epoc-1, OCT-11, OCT11, OTF-11, PLA-1, PLA1, Skn-1a)
  Promoter: EF1a
  Cloning method: Unknown
  Sequencing primers: 5′ GGGTGGAGACTGAAGTTAGGCCAG; 3′ CACATAGCGTAAAAGGAGCAACATAG
Terms and licenses: Academic/Nonprofit Terms; Industry Terms: Not Available to Industry
Depositor comments: NM_014352,ENST00000543440 . The transcription factor ORF portion of this plasmid was synthesized by Genewiz. Please test multiple small colonies in case of plasmid recombination. To make this collection available in a timely manner, a portion of this collection was not fully sequenced by Addgene. If an Addgene verified full plasmid sequence is not available, please contact us prior to placing an order to request the full sequence.
How to cite: TFORF2206 was a gift from Feng Zhang (Addgene plasmid # 143353 ; http://n2t.net/addgene:143353 ; RRID:Addgene_143353)
