[The description below was written by a language model from this plasmid's Addgene catalogue record and pLannotate feature annotations shown in this document.]
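Description:
TFORF2206 is a lentiviral mammalian expression plasmid built on the pLX_TRC317 backbone and carrying the human transcription factor POU2F3 (also known as OCT-11 or Skn-1a), an octamer-motif-binding POU-domain protein. It belongs to a barcoded transcription factor ORF collection in which each construct carries a unique 24-bp barcode, so that the ORF delivered to a cell can be identified in pooled overexpression screens. The barcode is not annotated as a separate feature in the table. In bacteria the plasmid is maintained through a high-copy ColE1/pUC-type origin and selected with ampicillin via the β-lactamase gene. An f1 origin and remnants of a lac/lacZα cloning region flanked by T3 and T7 promoters are also present. The depositor notes that the plasmid can recombine during propagation, which is typical of LTR-containing vectors.

The transfer cassette has a third-generation, self-inactivating layout. An RSV promoter drives a truncated HIV-1 5' LTR, followed by the Ψ packaging signal with a gag fragment, the RRE for Rev-dependent nuclear export of the genomic RNA, and a cPPT/CTS element that aids nuclear import. The cassette ends in a ΔU3 3' LTR, which disables LTR promoter activity after integration, with an SV40 poly(A) signal downstream. Within the provirus, an SV40 early promoter drives puromycin N-acetyltransferase for selection of transduced cells, and a separate EF-1α promoter drives constitutive expression of the synthesized POU2F3 ORF. A WPRE downstream of the ORF enhances transcript stability and expression. Short hits to U6, small t antigen and Rev appear to be minor fragment matches rather than functional units. The vector is intended for stable POU2F3 overexpression, individually or in pooled screens such as directed-differentiation studies.
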