Features (pLannotate 1.2.2; 31 found; start..end, strand, type, name):
      5..231     +  promoter       RSV promoter: Rous sarcoma virus enhancer/promoter
    232..412     +  LTR            5' LTR (truncated): truncated 5' long terminal repeat (LTR) from HIV-1
    459..584     +  misc_feature   HIV-1 Ψ: packaging signal of human immunodeficiency virus type 1
    568..931     +  CDS            HIV-1 gag (fragment): gag protein from human immunodeficiency virus 1; gag
   1077..1310    +  misc_feature   RRE: The Rev response element (RRE) of HIV-1 allows for Rev-dependent mRNA export from the nucleus to the cytoplasm.
   1687..1713    +  CDS            Rev (fragment): human immunodeficiency virus 1 (HIV-1) Rev protein; rev; enhances nuclear export of unspliced and incompletely spliced viral mRNAs
   1720..1743    +  promoter       SV40 promoter (fragment): SV40 early promoter
   1744..1815    +  promoter       SV40 promoter (fragment): SV40 enhancer and early promoter
   1839..1974    +  rep_origin     SV40 ori: SV40 origin of replication
   2020..2616    +  CDS            PuroR (fragment): puromycin N-acetyltransferase; pac from Streptomyces; confers resistance to puromycin
   2665..2782    +  misc_feature   cPPT/CTS: central polypurine tract and central termination sequence of HIV-1
   2847..2913    +  CDS            small t antigen (fragment): SV40 (simian virus 40) small t antigen
   2920..4098    +  promoter       EF-1α promoter: strong constitutive promoter for human elongation factor EF-1α
   4115..5422    +  CDS            POU2F3: PO2F3_HUMAN - Also known as OTF11, PLA1. Experimental evidence at transcript level: Swiss-Prot protein existence level 2. Transcription factor that binds to the octamer motif (5'- ATTTGCAT-3'). Regulated the expression of a number of genes such as SPRR2A or placental lactogen. From Homo sapiens (Human).
   5438..5491    +  promoter       U6 promoter (fragment): RNA polymerase III promoter for human U6 snRNA
   5533..6121    +  misc_feature   WPRE: woodchuck hepatitis virus posttranscriptional regulatory element
   6172..6191    +  misc_feature   cPPT/CTS (fragment): central polypurine tract and central termination sequence of HIV-1
   6193..6426    +  LTR            3' LTR (ΔU3): self-inactivating 3' long terminal repeat (LTR) from HIV-1
   6504..6625    +  polyA_signal   SV40 poly(A) signal: SV40 polyadenylation signal
   6665..6800    +  rep_origin     SV40 ori: SV40 origin of replication
   6821..6839    -  promoter       T7 promoter: promoter for bacteriophage T7 RNA polymerase
   6847..7002    +  CDS            lacZα (fragment): LacZα fragment of β-galactosidase; lacZ fragment
   7007..7435    +  rep_origin     f1 ori (sequence partly withheld): f1 bacteriophage origin of replication; arrow indicates direction of (+) strand synthesis
   7488..7592    +  promoter       AmpR promoter: bla
   7593..8453    +  CDS            AmpR: β-lactamase; bla; confers resistance to ampicillin, carbenicillin, and related antibiotics
   8624..9212    +  rep_origin     ori: high-copy-number ColE1/pMB1/pBR322/pUC origin of replication
   9395..9487    +  CDS            lacI (fragment): lac repressor; lacI; The lac repressor binds to the lac operator to inhibit transcription in E. coli. This inhibition can be relieved by adding lactose or isopropyl-β-D-thiogalactopyranoside (IPTG).
   9500..9521    +  protein_bind   CAP binding site: CAP binding activates transcription in the presence of cAMP. E. coli catabolite activator protein
   9536..9566    +  promoter       lac promoter: promoter for the E. coli lac operon
   9574..9590    +  protein_bind   lac operator: The lac repressor binds to the lac operator to inhibit transcription in E. coli. This inhibition can be relieved by adding lactose or isopropyl-β-D-thiogalactopyranoside (IPTG). lac repressor encoded by lacI
   9635..9653    +  promoter       T3 promoter: promoter for bacteriophage T3 RNA polymerase
>Addgene plasmid #143353 | TFORF2206 | addgene full sequence | sequence record 391415 | Addgene NGS Result
TTAATGTAGTCTTATGCAATACTCTTGTAGTCTTGCAACATGGTAACGATGAGTTAGCAACATGCCTTAC
AAGGAGAGAAAAAGCACCGTGCATGCCGATTGGTGGAAGTAAGGTGGTACGATCGTGCCTTATTAGGAAG
GCAACAGACGGGTCTGACATGGATTGGACGAACCACTGAATTGCCGCATTGCAGAGATATTGTATTTAAG
TGCCTAGCTCGATACATAAACGGGTCTCTCTGGTTAGACCAGATCTGAGCCTGGGAGCTCTCTGGCTAAC
TAGGGAACCCACTGCTTAAGCCTCAATAAAGCTTGCCTTGAGTGCTTCAAGTAGTGTGTGCCCGTCTGTT
GTGTGACTCTGGTAACTAGAGATCCCTCAGACCCTTTTAGTCAGTGTGGAAAATCTCTAGCAGTGGCGCC
CGAACAGGGACTTGAAAGCGAAAGGGAAACCAGAGGAGCTCTCTCGACGCAGGACTCGGCTTGCTGAAGC
GCGCACGGCAAGAGGCGAGGGGCGGCGACTGGTGAGTACGCCAAAAATTTTGACTAGCGGAGGCTAGAAG
GAGAGAGATGGGTGCGAGAGCGTCAGTATTAAGCGGGGGAGAATTAGATCGCGATGGGAAAAAATTCGGT
TAAGGCCAGGGGGAAAGAAAAAATATAAATTAAAACATATAGTATGGGCAAGCAGGGAGCTAGAACGATT
CGCAGTTAATCCTGGCCTGTTAGAAACATCAGAAGGCTGTAGACAAATACTGGGACAGCTACAACCATCC
CTTCAGACAGGATCAGAAGAACTTAGATCATTATATAATACAGTAGCAACCCTCTATTGTGTGCATCAAA
GGATAGAGATAAAAGACACCAAGGAAGCTTTAGACAAGATAGAGGAAGAGCAAAACAAAAGTAAGACCAC
CGCACAGCAAGCGGCCGCTGATCTTCAGACCTGGAGGAGGAGATATGAGGGACAATTGGAGAAGTGAATT
ATATAAATATAAAGTAGTAAAAATTGAACCATTAGGAGTAGCACCCACCAAGGCAAAGAGAAGAGTGGTG
CAGAGAGAAAAAAGAGCAGTGGGAATAGGAGCTTTGTTCCTTGGGTTCTTGGGAGCAGCAGGAAGCACTA
TGGGCGCAGCGTCAATGACGCTGACGGTACAGGCCAGACAATTATTGTCTGGTATAGTGCAGCAGCAGAA
CAATTTGCTGAGGGCTATTGAGGCGCAACAGCATCTGTTGCAACTCACAGTCTGGGGCATCAAGCAGCTC
CAGGCAAGAATCCTGGCTGTGGAAAGATACCTAAAGGATCAACAGCTCCTGGGGATTTGGGGTTGCTCTG
GAAAACTCATTTGCACCACTGCTGTGCCTTGGAATGCTAGTTGGAGTAATAAATCTCTGGAACAGATTTG
GAATCACACGACCTGGATGGAGTGGGACAGAGAAATTAACAATTACACAAGCTTAATACACTCCTTAATT
GAAGAATCGCAAAACCAGCAAGAAAAGAATGAACAAGAATTATTGGAATTAGATAAATGGGCAAGTTTGT
GGAATTGGTTTAACATAACAAATTGGCTGTGGTATATAAAATTATTCATAATGATAGTAGGAGGCTTGGT
AGGTTTAAGAATAGTTTTTGCTGTACTTTCTATAGTGAATAGAGTTAGGCAGGGATATTCACCATTATCG
TTTCAGACCCACCTCCCAACCCCGAGGGGACCCATGCATTGCATCTCAATTAGTCAGCAACCAGGTGTGG
AAAGTCCCCAGGCTCCCCAGCAGGCAGAAGTATGCAAAGCATGCGTCTCAATTAGTCAGCAACCATAGTC
CCGCCCCTAACTCCGCCCATCCCGCCCCTAACTCCGCCCAGTTCCGCCCATTCTCCGCCCCATGGCTGAC
TAATTTTTTTTATTTATGCAGAGGCCGAGGCCGCCTCGGCCTCTGAGCTATTCCAGAAGTAGTGAGGAGG
CTTTTTTGGAGGCCTAGGCTTTTGCAAAAAGCTTTCTAGAGGTACCACCGGAGCTTACCATGACCGAGTA
CAAGCCCACGGTGCGCCTCGCCACCCGCGACGACGTCCCCAGGGCCGTACGCACCCTCGCCGCCGCGTTC
GCCGACTACCCCGCCACGCGCCACACCGTCGATCCGGACCGCCACATCGAGCGGGTCACCGAGCTGCAAG
AACTCTTCCTCACGCGCGTCGGGCTCGACATCGGCAAGGTGTGGGTCGCGGACGACGGCGCCGCCGTGGC
GGTCTGGACCACGCCGGAGAGCGTCGAAGCGGGGGCGGTGTTCGCCGAGATCGGCCCGCGCATGGCCGAG
TTGAGCGGTTCCCGGCTGGCCGCGCAGCAACAGATGGAAGGCCTCCTGGCGCCGCACCGGCCCAAGGAGC
CCGCGTGGTTCCTGGCCACCGTCGGCGTCTCGCCCGACCACCAGGGCAAGGGTCTGGGCAGCGCCGTCGT
GCTCCCCGGAGTGGAGGCGGCCGAGCGCGCCGGGGTGCCCGCCTTCCTGGAGACCTCCGCGCCCCGCAAC
CTCCCCTTCTACGAGCGGCTCGGCTTCACCGTCACCGCCGACGTCGAGGTGCCCGAAGGACCGCGCACCT
GGTGCATGACCCGCAAGCCCGGTGCCAGTTAACGAATTCTAGATCTTGAGACAAATGGCAGTATTCATCC
ACAATTTTAAAAGAAAAGGGGGGATTGGGGGGTACAGTGCAGGGGAAAGAATAGTAGACATAATAGCAAC
AGACATACAAACTAAAGAATTACAAAAACAAATTACAAAAATTCAAAATTTTCGGGTTTATTACAGGGAC
AGCAGAGATCCACTTTGGCGCCGGCTCGAGGCCTGCAGGTGCAAAGATGGATAAAGTTTTAAACAGAGAG
GAATCTTTGCAGCTAATGGACCTTCTAGGTCTTGAAAGGAGTGGGAATTGGCTCCGGTGCCCGTCAGTGG
GCAGAGCGCACATCGCCCACAGTCCCCGAGAAGTTGGGGGGAGGGGTCGGCAATTGAACCGGTGCCTAGA
GAAGGTGGCGCGGGGTAAACTGGGAAAGTGATGTCGTGTACTGGCTCCGCCTTTTTCCCGAGGGTGGGGG
AGAACCGTATATAAGTGCAGTAGTCGCCGTGAACGTTCTTTTTCGCAACGGGTTTGCCGCCAGAACACAG
GTAAGTGCCGTGTGTGGTTCCCGCGGGCCTGGCCTCTTTACGGGTTATGGCCCTTGCGTGCCTTGAATTA
CTTCCACCTGGCTGCAGTACGTGATTCTTGATCCCGAGCTTCGGGTTGGAAGTGGGTGGGAGAGTTCGAG
GCCTTGCGCTTAAGGAGCCCCTTCGCCTCGTGCTTGAGTTGAGGCCTGGCCTGGGCGCTGGGGCCGCCGC
GTGCGAATCTGGTGGCACCTTCGCGCCTGTCTCGCTGCTTTCGATAAGTCTCTAGCCATTTAAAATTTTT
GATGACCTGCTGCGACGCTTTTTTTCTGGCAAGATAGTCTTGTAAATGCGGGCCAAGATCTGCACACTGG
TATTTCGGTTTTTGGGGCCGCGGGCGGCGACGGGGCCCGTGCGTCCCAGCGCACATGTTCGGCGAGGCGG
GGCCTGCGAGCGCGGCCACCGAGAATCGGACGGGGGTAGTCTCAAGCTGGCCGGCCTGCTCTGGTGCCTG
GCCTCGCGCCGCCGTGTATCGCCCCGCCCTGGGCGGCAAGGCTGGCCCGGTCGGCACCAGTTGCGTGAGC
GGAAAGATGGCCGCTTCCCGGCCCTGCTGCAGGGAGCTCAAAATGGAGGACGCGGCGCTCGGGAGAGCGG
GCGGGTGAGTCACCCACACAAAGGAAAAGGGCCTTTCCGTCCTCAGCCGTCGCTTCATGTGACTCCACGG
AGTACCGGGCGCCGTCCAGGCACCTCGATTAGTTCTCGAGCTTTTGGAGTACGTCGTCTTTAGGTTGGGG
GGAGGGGTTTTATGCGATGGAGTTTCCCCACACTGAGTGGGTGGAGACTGAAGTTAGGCCAGCTTGGCAC
TTGATGTAATTCTCCTTGGAATTTGCCCTTTTTGAGTTTGGATCTTGGTTCATTCTCAAGCCTCAGACAG
TGGTTCAAAGTTTTTTTCTTCCATTTCAGGTGTCGTGAGGCTAGCACCGCCACCATGGTGAATCTGGAGT
CCATGCACACAGATATCAAGATGAGTGGGGATGTAGCCGATTCCACGGATGCTCGCAGCACTCTCAGCCA
GGTGGAGCCAGGAAATGATCGAAATGGCCTAGATTTCAACAGGCAGATTAAAACCGAAGATCTCAGTGAC
TCCCTGCAGCAGACCCTCTCCCATCGGCCATGCCACCTGAGTCAAGGACCTGCCATGATGTCCGGAAACC
AAATGTCTGGGCTAAATGCCAGCCCATGTCAGGACATGGCTTCCCTCCATCCGCTCCAGCAGCTTGTGCT
GGTTCCCGGCCACTTACAGTCTGTATCCCAGTTCCTGCTATCTCAGACCCAGCCTGGGCAGCAAGGTCTG
CAGCCAAATCTCCTCCCCTTTCCACAGCAACAAAGCGGTCTCCTCCTCCCACAGACTGGGCCGGGACTGG
CATCCCAGGCATTTGGGCACCCTGGGCTGCCAGGATCCTCTTTAGAACCCCACCTGGAAGCATCCCAGCA
TCTCCCAGTGCCCAAGCATCTACCCAGCTCTGGAGGGGCCGATGAGCCCAGTGACCTCGAGGAGCTGGAG
AAGTTTGCCAAGACCTTCAAGCAGAGGCGCATTAAGCTGGGCTTCACACAGGGAGATGTGGGGCTGGCGA
TGGGAAAGCTGTATGGCAACGACTTCAGCCAGACCACCATCTCACGATTTGAGGCCCTCAACCTGAGCTT
CAAGAACATGTGCAAGCTCAAGCCCCTGCTGGAGAAGTGGCTGAATGATGCAGAGTCCTCTCCGTCAGAC
CCCTCAGTGAGCACGCCCAGCTCCTACCCCAGCCTCAGTGAAGTATTTGGTAGGAAGAGAAAGAAACGGA
CCAGCATCGAGACCAACATCCGCCTGACTCTGGAGAAGAGGTTTCAAGATAACCCAAAACCCAGCTCGGA
GGAGATCTCCATGATTGCAGAGCAGTTGTCCATGGAGAAGGAGGTGGTGAGGGTCTGGTTCTGCAACCGA
CGCCAAAAGGAGAAGCGAATCAACTGCCCTGTGGCCACACCCATCAAACCACCTGTCTACAACTCCCGGC
TGGTATCTCCCTCAGGGTCTCTGGGCCCCCTCTCTGTCCCTCCTGTCCACAGTACCATGCCTGGAACAGT
AACGTCATCCTGTTCCCCTGGGAACAACAGCAGGCCTTCATCTCCTGGCTCAGGACTCCACGCCAGCAGC
CCCACTGCATCTCAAAATAACTCCAAAGCAGCAGTGAACTCCGCCTCCAGTTTTAACTCTTCAGGATCTT
GGTACCGATGGAATCATTCCACCTACCTCCACTAGTAATGAACTAGTCCGTAACTTGAAAGTATTTCGAT
TTCTTGGCTTTATATATCTTGTGGAAAGGACGAAGGTAATCGGTTTCATCAGCAAAGACGCGTTAAGTCG
ACAATCAACCTCTGGATTACAAAATTTGTGAAAGATTGACTGGTATTCTTAACTATGTTGCTCCTTTTAC
GCTATGTGGATACGCTGCTTTAATGCCTTTGTATCATGCTATTGCTTCCCGTATGGCTTTCATTTTCTCC
TCCTTGTATAAATCCTGGTTGCTGTCTCTTTATGAGGAGTTGTGGCCCGTTGTCAGGCAACGTGGCGTGG
TGTGCACTGTGTTTGCTGACGCAACCCCCACTGGTTGGGGCATTGCCACCACCTGTCAGCTCCTTTCCGG
GACTTTCGCTTTCCCCCTCCCTATTGCCACGGCGGAACTCATCGCCGCCTGCCTTGCCCGCTGCTGGACA
GGGGCTCGGCTGTTGGGCACTGACAATTCCGTGGTGTTGTCGGGGAAATCATCGTCCTTTCCTTGGCTGC
TCGCCTGTGTTGCCACCTGGATTCTGCGCGGGACGTCCTTCTGCTACGTCCCTTCGGCCCTCAATCCAGC
GGACCTTCCTTCCCGCGGCCTGCTGCCGGCTCTGCGGCCTCTTCCGCGTCTTCGCCTTCGCCCTCAGACG
AGTCGGATCTCCCTTTGGGCCGCCTCCCCGCGTCGACTTTAAGACCAATGACTTACAAGGCAGCTGTAGA
TCTTAGCCACTTTTTAAAAGAAAAGGGGGGACTGGAAGGGCTAATTCACTCCCAACGAAGACAAGATCTG
CTTTTTGCTTGTACTGGGTCTCTCTGGTTAGACCAGATCTGAGCCTGGGAGCTCTCTGGCTAACTAGGGA
ACCCACTGCTTAAGCCTCAATAAAGCTTGCCTTGAGTGCTTCAAGTAGTGTGTGCCCGTCTGTTGTGTGA
CTCTGGTAACTAGAGATCCCTCAGACCCTTTTAGTCAGTGTGGAAAATCTCTAGCAGTACGTATAGTAGT
TCATGTCATCTTATTATTCAGTATTTATAACTTGCAAAGAAATGAATATCAGAGAGTGAGAGGAACTTGT
TTATTGCAGCTTATAATGGTTACAAATAAAGCAATAGCATCACAAATTTCACAAATAAAGCATTTTTTTC
ACTGCATTCTAGTTGTGGTTTGTCCAAACTCATCAATGTATCTTATCATGTCTGGCTCTAGCTATCCCGC
CCCTAACTCCGCCCATCCCGCCCCTAACTCCGCCCAGTTCCGCCCATTCTCCGCCCCATGGCTGACTAAT
TTTTTTTATTTATGCAGAGGCCGAGGCCGCCTCGGCCTCTGAGCTATTCCAGAAGTAGTGAGGAGGCTTT
TTTGGAGGCCTAGGGACGTACCCAATTCGCCCTATAGTGAGTCGTATTACGCGCGCTCACTGGCCGTCGT
TTTACAACGTCGTGACTGGGAAAACCCTGGCGTTACCCAACTTAATCGCCTTGCAGCACATCCCCCTTTC
GCCAGCTGGCGTAATAGCGAAGAGGCCCGCACCGATCGCCCTTCCCAACAGTTGCGCAGCCTGAATGGCG
AATGGG
[124 nt withheld, positions 7007-7130]
C
[91 nt withheld, positions 7132-7222]
A
[49 nt withheld, positions 7224-7272]
CCTTTGACGTTGGAGTCCACGTTCTTT
[37 nt withheld, positions 7300-7336]
ACCCTATCTCGGTCTATTCTTTTGATTTATAAGGGATTTTGCCGATTTCGGCCTATTGGTTAAAAAATGA
GCTGATTTAACAAAAATTTAACGCGAATTTTAACAAAATATTAACGCTTACAATTTAGGTGGCACTTTTC
GGGGAAATGTGCGCGGAACCCCTATTTGTTTATTTTTCTAAATACATTCAAATATGTATCCGCTCATGAG
ACAATAACCCTGATAAATGCTTCAATAATATTGAAAAAGGAAGAGTATGAGTATTCAACATTTCCGTGTC
GCCCTTATTCCCTTTTTTGCGGCATTTTGCCTTCCTGTTTTTGCTCACCCAGAAACGCTGGTGAAAGTAA
AAGATGCTGAAGATCAGTTGGGTGCACGAGTGGGTTACATCGAACTGGATCTCAACAGCGGTAAGATCCT
TGAGAGTTTTCGCCCCGAAGAACGTTTTCCAATGATGAGCACTTTTAAAGTTCTGCTATGTGGCGCGGTA
TTATCCCGTATTGACGCCGGGCAAGAGCAACTCGGTCGCCGCATACACTATTCTCAGAATGACTTGGTTG
AGTACTCACCAGTCACAGAAAAGCATCTTACGGATGGCATGACAGTAAGAGAATTATGCAGTGCTGCCAT
AACCATGAGTGATAACACTGCGGCCAACTTACTTCTGACAACGATCGGAGGACCGAAGGAGCTAACCGCT
TTTTTGCACAACATGGGGGATCATGTAACTCGCCTTGATCGTTGGGAACCGGAGCTGAATGAAGCCATAC
CAAACGACGAGCGTGACACCACGATGCCTGTAGCAATGGCAACAACGTTGCGCAAACTATTAACTGGCGA
ACTACTTACTCTAGCTTCCCGGCAACAATTAATAGACTGGATGGAGGCGGATAAAGTTGCAGGACCACTT
CTGCGCTCGGCCCTTCCGGCTGGCTGGTTTATTGCTGATAAATCTGGAGCCGGTGAGCGTGGGTCTCGCG
GTATCATTGCAGCACTGGGGCCAGATGGTAAGCCCTCCCGTATCGTAGTTATCTACACGACGGGGAGTCA
GGCAACTATGGATGAACGAAATAGACAGATCGCTGAGATAGGTGCCTCACTGATTAAGCATTGGTAACTG
TCAGACCAAGTTTACTCATATATACTTTAGATTGATTTAAAACTTCATTTTTAATTTAAAAGGATCTAGG
TGAAGATCCTTTTTGATAATCTCATGACCAAAATCCCTTAACGTGAGTTTTCGTTCCACTGAGCGTCAGA
CCCCGTAGAAAAGATCAAAGGATCTTCTTGAGATCCTTTTTTTCTGCGCGTAATCTGCTGCTTGCAAACA
AAAAAACCACCGCTACCAGCGGTGGTTTGTTTGCCGGATCAAGAGCTACCAACTCTTTTTCCGAAGGTAA
CTGGCTTCAGCAGAGCGCAGATACCAAATACTGTTCTTCTAGTGTAGCCGTAGTTAGGCCACCACTTCAA
GAACTCTGTAGCACCGCCTACATACCTCGCTCTGCTAATCCTGTTACCAGTGGCTGCTGCCAGTGGCGAT
AAGTCGTGTCTTACCGGGTTGGACTCAAGACGATAGTTACCGGATAAGGCGCAGCGGTCGGGCTGAACGG
GGGGTTCGTGCACACAGCCCAGCTTGGAGCGAACGACCTACACCGAACTGAGATACCTACAGCGTGAGCT
ATGAGAAAGCGCCACGCTTCCCGAAGGGAGAAAGGCGGACAGGTATCCGGTAAGCGGCAGGGTCGGAACA
GGAGAGCGCACGAGGGAGCTTCCAGGGGGAAACGCCTGGTATCTTTATAGTCCTGTCGGGTTTCGCCACC
TCTGACTTGAGCGTCGATTTTTGTGATGCTCGTCAGGGGGGCGGAGCCTATGGAAAAACGCCAGCAACGC
GGCCTTTTTACGGTTCCTGGCCTTTTGCTGGCCTTTTGCTCACATGTTCTTTCCTGCGTTATCCCCTGAT
TCTGTGGATAACCGTATTACCGCCTTTGAGTGAGCTGATACCGCTCGCCGCAGCCGAACGACCGAGCGCA
GCGAGTCAGTGAGCGAGGAAGCGGAAGAGCGCCCAATACGCAAACCGCCTCTCCCCGCGCGTTGGCCGAT
TCATTAATGCAGCTGGCACGACAGGTTTCCCGACTGGAAAGCGGGCAGTGAGCGCAACGCAATTAATGTG
AGTTAGCTCACTCATTAGGCACCCCAGGCTTTACACTTTATGCTTCCGGCTCGTATGTTGTGTGGAATTG
TGAGCGGATAACAATTTCACACAGGAAACAGCTATGACCATGATTACGCCAAGCGCGCAATTAACCCTCA
CTAAAGGGAACAAAAGCTGGAGCTGCAAGC
