>Addgene plasmid #143353 | TFORF2206 | depositor partial sequence | sequence record 282197 | Insert
ACCGCCACCATGGTGAATCTGGAGTCCATGCACACAGATATCAAGATGAGTGGGGATGTAGCCGATTCCA
CGGATGCTCGCAGCACTCTCAGCCAGGTGGAGCCAGGAAATGATCGAAATGGCCTAGATTTCAACAGGCA
GATTAAAACCGAAGATCTCAGTGACTCCCTGCAGCAGACCCTCTCCCATCGGCCATGCCACCTGAGTCAA
GGACCTGCCATGATGTCCGGAAACCAAATGTCTGGGCTAAATGCCAGCCCATGTCAGGACATGGCTTCCC
TCCATCCGCTCCAGCAGCTTGTGCTGGTTCCCGGCCACTTACAGTCTGTATCCCAGTTCCTGCTATCTCA
GACCCAGCCTGGGCAGCAAGGTCTGCAGCCAAATCTCCTCCCCTTTCCACAGCAACAAAGCGGTCTCCTC
CTCCCACAGACTGGGCCGGGACTGGCATCCCAGGCATTTGGGCACCCTGGGCTGCCAGGATCCTCTTTAG
AACCCCACCTGGAAGCATCCCAGCATCTCCCAGTGCCCAAGCATCTACCCAGCTCTGGAGGGGCCGATGA
GCCCAGTGACCTCGAGGAGCTGGAGAAGTTTGCCAAGACCTTCAAGCAGAGGCGCATTAAGCTGGGCTTC
ACACAGGGAGATGTGGGGCTGGCGATGGGAAAGCTGTATGGCAACGACTTCAGCCAGACCACCATCTCAC
GATTTGAGGCCCTCAACCTGAGCTTCAAGAACATGTGCAAGCTCAAGCCCCTGCTGGAGAAGTGGCTGAA
TGATGCAGAGTCCTCTCCGTCAGACCCCTCAGTGAGCACGCCCAGCTCCTACCCCAGCCTCAGTGAAGTA
TTTGGTAGGAAGAGAAAGAAACGGACCAGCATCGAGACCAACATCCGCCTGACTCTGGAGAAGAGGTTTC
AAGATAACCCAAAACCCAGCTCGGAGGAGATCTCCATGATTGCAGAGCAGTTGTCCATGGAGAAGGAGGT
GGTGAGGGTCTGGTTCTGCAACCGACGCCAAAAGGAGAAGCGAATCAACTGCCCTGTGGCCACACCCATC
AAACCACCTGTCTACAACTCCCGGCTGGTATCTCCCTCAGGGTCTCTGGGCCCCCTCTCTGTCCCTCCTG
TCCACAGTACCATGCCTGGAACAGTAACGTCATCCTGTTCCCCTGGGAACAACAGCAGGCCTTCATCTCC
TGGCTCAGGACTCCACGCCAGCAGCCCCACTGCATCTCAAAATAACTCCAAAGCAGCAGTGAACTCCGCC
TCCAGTTTTAACTCTTCAGGATCTTGGTACCGATGGAATCATTCCACCTACCTCCACTAGTAATGAACTA
GTCCGTAACTTGAAAGTATTTCGATTTCTTGGCTTTATATATCTTGTGGAAAGGACGAAGGTAATCGGTT
TCATCAGCAAAG
