>Addgene plasmid #143353 | TFORF2206 | depositor partial sequence | sequence record 282198 | Barcode
AGGTAATCGGTTTCATCAGCAAAG
